>Addgene plasmid #178120 | SIGMAR1_Halo_C_allele | addgene full sequence | sequence record 349347 | Addgene NGS Result
GTATTGGGCGCTCTTCCGCTTCCTCGCTCACTGACTCGCTGCGCTCGGTCGTTCGGCTGCGGCGAGCGGT
ATCAGCTCACTCAAAGGCGGTAATACGGTTATCCACAGAATCAGGGGATAACGCAGGAAAGAACATGTGA
GCAAAAGGCCAGCAAAAGGCCAGGAACCGTAAAAAGGCCGCGTTGCTGGCGTTTTTCCATAGGCTCCGCC
CCCCTGACGAGCATCACAAAAATCGACGCTCAAGTCAGAGGTGGCGAAACCCGACAGGACTATAAAGATA
CCAGGCGTTTCCCCCTGGAAGCTCCCTCGTGCGCTCTCCTGTTCCGACCCTGCCGCTTACCGGATACCTG
TCCGCCTTTCTCCCTTCGGGAAGCGTGGCGCTTTCTCATAGCTCACGCTGTAGGTATCTCAGTTCGGTGT
AGGTCGTTCGCTCCAAGCTGGGCTGTGTGCACGAACCCCCCGTTCAGCCCGACCGCTGCGCCTTATCCGG
TAACTATCGTCTTGAGTCCAACCCGGTAAGACACGACTTATCGCCACTGGCAGCAGCCACTGGTAACAGG
ATTAGCAGAGCGAGGTATGTAGGCGGTGCTACAGAGTTCTTGAAGTGGTGGCCTAACTACGGCTACACTA
GAAGAACAGTATTTGGTATCTGCGCTCTGCTGAAGCCAGTTACCTTCGGAAAAAGAGTTGGTAGCTCTTG
ATCCGGCAAACAAACCACCGCTGGTAGCGGTGGTTTTTTTGTTTGCAAGCAGCAGATTACGCGCAGAAAA
AAAGGATCTCAAGAAGATCCTTTGATCTTTTCTACGGGGTCTGACGCTCAGTGGAACGAAAACTCACGTT
AAGGGATTTTGGTCATGAGATTATCAAAAAGGATCTTCACCTAGATCCTTTTAAATTAAAAATGAAGTTT
TAAATCAATCTAAAGTATATATGAGTAAACTTGGTCTGACAGTTACCAATGCTTAATCAGTGAGGCACCT
ATCTCAGCGATCTGTCTATTTCGTTCATCCATAGTTGCCTGACTCCCCGTCGTGTAGATAACTACGATAC
GGGAGGGCTTACCATCTGGCCCCAGTGCTGCAATGATACCGCGAGATCCACGCTCACCGGCTCCAGATTT
ATCAGCAATAAACCAGCCAGCCGGAAGGGCCGAGCGCAGAAGTGGTCCTGCAACTTTATCCGCCTCCATC
CAGTCTATTAATTGTTGCCGGGAAGCTAGAGTAAGTAGTTCGCCAGTTAATAGTTTGCGCAACGTTGTTG
CCATTGCTACAGGCATCGTGGTGTCACGCTCGTCGTTTGGTATGGCTTCATTCAGCTCCGGTTCCCAACG
ATCAAGGCGAGTTACATGATCCCCCATGTTGTGCAAAAAAGCGGTTAGCTCCTTCGGTCCTCCGATCGTT
GTCAGAAGTAAGTTGGCCGCAGTGTTATCACTCATGGTTATGGCAGCACTGCATAATTCTCTTACTGTCA
TGCCATCCGTAAGATGCTTTTCTGTGACTGGTGAGTACTCAACCAAGTCATTCTGAGAATAGTGTATGCG
GCGACCGAGTTGCTCTTGCCCGGCGTCAATACGGGATAATACCGCGCCACATAGCAGAACTTTAAAAGTG
CTCATCATTGGAAAACGTTCTTCGGGGCGAAAACTCTCAAGGATCTTACCGCTGTTGAGATCCAGTTCGA
TGTAACCCACTCGTGCACCCAACTGATCTTCAGCATCTTTTACTTTCACCAGCGTTTCTGGGTGAGCAAA
AACAGGAAGGCAAAATGCCGCAAAAAAGGGAATAAGGGCGACACGGAAATGTTGAATACTCATACTCTTC
CTTTTTCAATATTATTGAAGCATTTATCAGGGTTATTGTCTCATGAGCGGATACATATTTGAATGTATTT
AGAAAAATAAACAAATAGGGGTTCCGCGCACATTTCCCCGAAAAGTGCCACCTGACGTCTAAGAAACCAT
TATTATCATGACATTAACCTATAAAAATAGGCGTATCACGAGGCCCTTTCGTCTCGCGCGTTTCGGTGAT
GACGGTGAAAACCTCTGACACATGCAGCTCCCGGAGACGGTCACAGCTTGTCTGTAAGCGGATGCCGGGA
GCAGACAAGCCCGTCAGGGCGCGTCAGCGGGTGTTGGCGGGTGTCGGGGCTGGCTTAACTATGCGGCATC
AGAGCAGATTGTACTGAGAGTGCACCATATGCGGTGTGAAATACCGCACAGATGCGTAAGGAGAAAATAC
CGCATCAGGCGCCATTCGCCATTCAGGCTGCGCAACTGTTGGGAAGGGCGATCGGTGCGGGCCTCTTCGC
TATTACGCCAGCTGGCGAAAGGGGGATGTGCTGCAAGGCGATTAAGTTGGGTAACGCCAGGGTTTTCCCA
GTCACGACGTTGTAAAACGACGGCCAGTGAATTCTGCCACAGAACATTTAGGAGTGGCCATCTGGGCCAG
CCCAGTGAGGTAGGGCTTTTTGTTTTTCTGAAGCTCCCTCTCCATTCCCCACCCCTAGTTAGTCCATGGG
CCAGGGAAGCAGCAGCCATGGAAGGGCAGGGCAGAGCTGGCTTTTCACTTGGGTGCTCCCTGTCCCCCAG
GGGAGACGGTAGTACACGGGCCTGGTGAGGCAACAGCTGTGGAGTGGGGGCCAAACACATGGATGGTGGA
GTACGGCCGGGGCGTCATCCCATCCACCCTGGCCTTCGCGCTGGCCGACACTGTCTTCAGCACCCAGGAC
TTCCTCACCCTCTTCTATACTCTTCGCTCCTATGCTCGGGGCCTCCGGCTTGAGCTCACCACCTACCTCT
TTGGCCAGGACCCTGGTGGAGGAGGTTCTGGAGGCGGTGGAAGTGGTGGCGGAGGTAGCGCCGAGATCGG
CACCGGCTTTCCCTTCGATCCTCACTACGTGGAAGTGCTGGGCGAGAGAATGCACTATGTGGACGTGGGC
CCCAGAGATGGAACCCCTGTGCTGTTTCTGCACGGCAACCCTACCAGCAGCTACGTGTGGCGGAACATCA
TCCCTCACGTGGCCCCTACACACAGATGTATCGCCCCTGACCTGATCGGCATGGGCAAGAGCGATAAGCC
CGACCTGGGCTACTTCTTCGACGACCACGTGCGGTTCATGGACGCCTTTATTGAGGCCCTCGGCCTGGAA
GAGGTGGTGCTGGTTATTCACGATTGGGGCAGCGCCCTGGGATTCCACTGGGCCAAGAGAAACCCCGAGA
GAGTGAAGGGAATCGCCTTCATGGAATTCATCAGGCCCATTCCTACCTGGGACGAGTGGCCTGAGTTCGC
CAGAGAGACATTCCAGGCCTTCAGAACCACCGACGTGGGCAGAAAGCTGATCATCGACCAGAACGTGTTC
ATCGAGGGCACCCTGCCTATGGGAGTCGTCAGACCACTGACCGAGGTGGAAATGGACCACTACAGAGAGC
CCTTTCTGAACCCCGTGGACCGGGAACCTCTTTGGAGATTCCCCAACGAGCTGCCCATTGCCGGCGAGCC
TGCTAATATTGTGGCCCTGGTGGAAGAGTACATGGACTGGCTGCATCAGAGCCCCGTGCCTAAGCTGCTG
TTTTGGGGAACACCCGGCGTGCTGATTCCTCCTGCTGAAGCTGCCAGACTGGCCAAGAGCCTGCCTAATT
GCAAGGCCGTGGATATCGGCCCTGGCCTGAATCTGCTGCAAGAGGACAACCCCGATCTGATCGGCTCCGA
GATTGCCAGATGGCTGAGCACCCTGGAAATCAGCGGATAACCAGCCAGGCCTGAAGGAAGACCTGCGGAT
GGACAGGAGCGGGCAGGCCCGCACATATCCACTTGCTGGAGCCCATGTTTACAGACAGGGACATACACCA
TGCAGATCCTGAGTTCCTGCTGTATGAGCAGGGATATCCATGCTTATGTATCCAAACACAGAGACCCATG
GGAACAAATGAGACACATATAGATACTGAGACCTGTGTGTACAGTAGGACCATGCACTCACACCCATCTG
GAGAGGGAGCCCCCGGTATACCAAGGGAGCCAGTTGTGTTCAGACACACACATCACAGCTTGACTCACTA
ACTGAGGCCTTTCCATAGCTCCACAGCTTCCCACCTCCTCCCCACCAAACCGGGGTTCTAGAGTTAAGGA
TGGGGGAGGGTATTATACTGAAGCTTGGCGTAATCTGTCATAGCTGTTTCCTGTGTGAAATTGTTATCCG
CTCACAATTCCACACAACATACGAGCCGGAAGCATAAAGTGTAAAGCCTGGGGTGCCTAATGAGTGAGCT
AACTCACATTAATTGCGTTGCGCTCACTGCCCGCTTTCCAGTCGGGAAACCTGTCGTGCCAGCTGCATTA
ATGAATCGGCCAACGCGCGGGGAGAGGCGGTTTGC
Features (pLannotate 1.2.2; 12 found; start..end, strand, type, name):
    194..782     -  rep_origin     ori: high-copy-number ColE1/pMB1/pBR322/pUC origin of replication
    953..1813    -  CDS            AmpR: β-lactamase; bla; confers resistance to ampicillin, carbenicillin, and related antibiotics
   1814..1918    -  promoter       AmpR promoter: bla
   2013..2048    +  CDS            rop (fragment): Rop protein, which maintains plasmids at low copy number; rop
   2150..2249    +  misc_feature   bom (fragment): basis of mobility region from pBR322
   2255..2412    -  CDS            lacZα (fragment): LacZα fragment of β-galactosidase; lacZ fragment
   2587..2814    +  CDS            SIGMAR1 (fragment): SGMR1_HUMAN - Also known as OPRS1, SRBP. Experimental evidence at protein level: Swiss-Prot protein existence level 1. Functions in lipid transport from the endoplasmic reticulum and is involved in a wide array of cellular functions probably through regulation of the biogenesis of lipid microdomains at the plasma membrane. Involved in the regulation of different receptors it plays a role in BDNF signaling and EGF signaling. Also regulates ion channels like the potassium channel and could modulate neurotransmitter release. Plays a role in calcium signaling through modulation together with ANK2
   2860..3735    +  CDS            dhaA: DHAA_PSEPV - Experimental evidence at protein level: Swiss-Prot protein existence level 1. Catalyzes hydrolytic cleavage of carbon-halogen bonds in halogenated aliphatic compounds, leading to the formation of the corresponding primary alcohols, halide ions and protons. Has a broad substrate specificity, as it is able to dehalogenate mono- and di- chlorinated and brominated alkanes (up to at least C10), and the two isomers of 1,3-dichloropropene to 3-chloroallyl alcohol; the highest activity was found with 1,2-dibromoethane, while no activity was observed with the analog 1,2-dichloroethane. Fro
   4191..4207    -  protein_bind   lac operator: The lac repressor binds to the lac operator to inhibit transcription in E. coli. This inhibition can be relieved by adding lactose or isopropyl-β-D-thiogalactopyranoside (IPTG). lac repressor encoded by lacI
   4215..4245    -  promoter       lac promoter: promoter for the E. coli lac operon
   4260..4281    -  protein_bind   CAP binding site: CAP binding activates transcription in the presence of cAMP. E. coli catabolite activator protein
   4294..11      -  CDS            lacI (fragment) (across the origin): lac repressor; lacI; The lac repressor binds to the lac operator to inhibit transcription in E. coli. This inhibition can be relieved by adding lactose or isopropyl-β-D-thiogalactopyranoside (IPTG).
