[The description below was written by a language model from this plasmid's Addgene catalogue record and pLannotate feature annotations shown in this document.]
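Description:
SIGMAR1_Halo_C_allele is a homology-directed repair donor plasmid for tagging the endogenous human SIGMAR1 gene at its C-terminus with HaloTag. It is built on a BsaI-free pUC57 cloning backbone of about 4.4 kb and is maintained in E. coli through the high-copy ColE1/pUC origin, with selection by ampicillin via the β-lactamase gene and its native promoter. The remaining backbone annotations (lac promoter, operator and CAP site, and fragments of lacZα, lacI, rop and bom) are vestiges of the pUC-type cloning region and have no role in the editing application.

The payload sits within the disrupted lacZα region. A fragment of the SIGMAR1 coding sequence, corresponding to the end of the open reading frame, is followed after a short unannotated gap, presumably a linker, by a coding sequence annotated as the haloalkane dehalogenase dhaA. This is the bacterial enzyme from which HaloTag was engineered, so the annotation represents the HaloTag itself. The SIGMAR1 fragment and the unannotated sequence upstream of it appear to form the left homology arm. The roughly 450 bp of unannotated sequence downstream of the tag would then be the right arm from the genomic region after the stop codon, although the record does not define the arm boundaries. No mammalian promoter, polyadenylation signal or eukaryotic selection marker is annotated, consistent with a design in which expression of the fusion depends entirely on the native SIGMAR1 locus after integration.

The donor would be used together with a targeted nuclease, which the record does not specify. The resulting cells express sigma-1 receptor–HaloTag at endogenous levels, allowing covalent labelling with chloroalkane ligands for imaging, pulse-chase or pull-down studies. The depositing initiative works on iPSC models of neurodegenerative disease.
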