Addgene plasmid #178120: SIGMAR1_Halo_C_allele
Purpose: Donor vector for endogenous tagging of human SIGMAR1 at the C-terminus with halotag
Depositing lab: iPSC Neurodegenerative Disease Initiative (iNDI) & Michael Ward.
Backbone
  Vector backbone: pUC57-BsaI-Free
  Vector type: Donor vector
Growth in bacteria
  Bacterial resistance: Ampicillin, 100 μg/mL
  Growth temperature: 37°C
  Growth strain: DH5alpha
  Copy number: High Copy
Gene/Insert
  Gene/Insert name: Halotag (alt name: SIGMAR1)
  Species: H. sapiens (human)
  Entrez Gene: SIGMAR1 (a.k.a. ALS16, DSMA2, OPRS1, SIG-1R, SR-BP, SR-BP1, SRBP, hSigmaR1, sigma1R)
  Cloning method: Unknown
Terms and licenses: Academic/Nonprofit Terms; Industry Terms: Not Available to Industry
How to cite: SIGMAR1_Halo_C_allele was a gift from iPSC Neurodegenerative Disease Initiative (iNDI) & Michael Ward (Addgene plasmid # 178120 ; http://n2t.net/addgene:178120 ; RRID:Addgene_178120)
