>Addgene plasmid #178120 | SIGMAR1_Halo_C_allele | depositor partial sequence | sequence record 345757 | insert
TGCCACAGAACATTTAGGAGTGGCCATCTGGGCCAGCCCAGTGAGGTAGGGCTTTTTGTTTTTCTGAAGC
TCCCTCTCCATTCCCCACCCCTAGTTAGTCCATGGGCCAGGGAAGCAGCAGCCATGGAAGGGCAGGGCAG
AGCTGGCTTTTCACTTGGGTGCTCCCTGTCCCCCAGGGGAGACGGTAGTACACGGGCCTGGTGAGGCAAC
AGCTGTGGAGTGGGGGCCAAACACATGGATGGTGGAGTACGGCCGGGGCGTCATCCCATCCACCCTGGCC
TTCGCGCTGGCCGACACTGTCTTCAGCACCCAGGACTTCCTCACCCTCTTCTATACTCTTCGCTCCTATG
CTCGGGGCCTCCGGCTTGAGCTCACCACCTACCTCTTTGGCCAGGACCCTGGTGGAGGAGGTTCTGGAGG
CGGTGGAAGTGGTGGCGGAGGTAGCGCCGAGATCGGCACCGGCTTTCCCTTCGATCCTCACTACGTGGAA
GTGCTGGGCGAGAGAATGCACTATGTGGACGTGGGCCCCAGAGATGGAACCCCTGTGCTGTTTCTGCACG
GCAACCCTACCAGCAGCTACGTGTGGCGGAACATCATCCCTCACGTGGCCCCTACACACAGATGTATCGC
CCCTGACCTGATCGGCATGGGCAAGAGCGATAAGCCCGACCTGGGCTACTTCTTCGACGACCACGTGCGG
TTCATGGACGCCTTTATTGAGGCCCTCGGCCTGGAAGAGGTGGTGCTGGTTATTCACGATTGGGGCAGCG
CCCTGGGATTCCACTGGGCCAAGAGAAACCCCGAGAGAGTGAAGGGAATCGCCTTCATGGAATTCATCAG
GCCCATTCCTACCTGGGACGAGTGGCCTGAGTTCGCCAGAGAGACATTCCAGGCCTTCAGAACCACCGAC
GTGGGCAGAAAGCTGATCATCGACCAGAACGTGTTCATCGAGGGCACCCTGCCTATGGGAGTCGTCAGAC
CACTGACCGAGGTGGAAATGGACCACTACAGAGAGCCCTTTCTGAACCCCGTGGACCGGGAACCTCTTTG
GAGATTCCCCAACGAGCTGCCCATTGCCGGCGAGCCTGCTAATATTGTGGCCCTGGTGGAAGAGTACATG
GACTGGCTGCATCAGAGCCCCGTGCCTAAGCTGCTGTTTTGGGGAACACCCGGCGTGCTGATTCCTCCTG
CTGAAGCTGCCAGACTGGCCAAGAGCCTGCCTAATTGCAAGGCCGTGGATATCGGCCCTGGCCTGAATCT
GCTGCAAGAGGACAACCCCGATCTGATCGGCTCCGAGATTGCCAGATGGCTGAGCACCCTGGAAATCAGC
GGATAACCAGCCAGGCCTGAAGGAAGACCTGCGGATGGACAGGAGCGGGCAGGCCCGCACATATCCACTT
GCTGGAGCCCATGTTTACAGACAGGGACATACACCATGCAGATCCTGAGTTCCTGCTGTATGAGCAGGGA
TATCCATGCTTATGTATCCAAACACAGAGACCCATGGGAACAAATGAGACACATATAGATACTGAGACCT
GTGTGTACAGTAGGACCATGCACTCACACCCATCTGGAGAGGGAGCCCCCGGTATACCAAGGGAGCCAGT
TGTGTTCAGACACACACATCACAGCTTGACTCACTAACTGAGGCCTTTCCATAGCTCCACAGCTTCCCAC
CTCCTCCCCACCAAACCGGGGTTCTAGAGTTAAGGATGGGGGAGGGTATTATACTG
